Addgene plasmid #37706: pUASp YFP Rab8 DN
Depositing lab: Matthew Scott. Depositing organization: Stanford University. Publication: Thirty-one flavors of Drosophila rab proteins. Zhang J, Schulze KL, Hiesinger PR, Suyama K, Wang S, Fish M, Acar M, Hoskins RA, Bellen HJ, Scott MP. Genetics. 2007 Jun;176(2):1307-22. Epub 2007 Apr 3. 10.1534/genetics.106.066761 PubMed 17409086.
Backbone
  Vector backbone: pUASp
  Backbone size w/o insert (bp): 9939
  Vector type: Insect Expression ; Drosophila
Growth in bacteria
  Bacterial resistance: Ampicillin, 100 μg/mL
  Growth temperature: 37°C
  Growth strain: Top10
  Copy number: Unknown
Gene/Insert
  Gene/Insert name: Rab8
  Species: D. melanogaster (fly)
  Mutation: T22N (dominant negative)
  Entrez Gene: Rab8 (a.k.a. Dmel_CG8287, AAF49101, CG8287, DRAB8, DRab8, Dm Rab8, DmRab8, Dmel\CG8287, O18338, Rab-r8, dm-Rab8, l(3)76BDu, rab8)
  Promoter: GAL4
  Tag / fusion protein: YFP (N terminal on backbone)
  Cloning method: Gateway Cloning
  Sequencing primers: 5′ EGFP-C; 3′ pUASp-3 (5'-AGGTTTAACCAGGGGATGCT-3')
Terms and licenses: Academic/Nonprofit Terms; Industry Terms: Not Available to Industry
How to cite: pUASp YFP Rab8 DN was a gift from Matthew Scott (Addgene plasmid # 37706 ; http://n2t.net/addgene:37706 ; RRID:Addgene_37706)
