[The description below was written by a language model from this plasmid's Addgene catalogue record.]
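Description:
pUASp YFP Rab8 DN is a Drosophila expression plasmid built on the pUASp backbone (about 9.9 kb without the insert) and used for GAL4-controlled expression of a tagged, dominant-negative Rab GTPase in flies. It is propagated in E. coli under ampicillin selection; the copy number is not recorded, and no feature table is provided, so the origin of replication and any fly transformation marker or transposon elements are not documented in this record.

The insert is the Drosophila melanogaster Rab8 coding sequence (CG8287) carrying a T22N substitution, annotated as dominant negative. Substitutions of this type in the nucleotide-binding region of small GTPases generally favour the inactive, GDP-bound or nucleotide-free state, so the mutant protein is expected to interfere with the endogenous Rab's function. Rab8 was introduced by Gateway recombination downstream of a YFP supplied by the backbone, giving an N-terminal YFP-Rab8 fusion; this placement leaves the Rab C-terminus free, which is the region normally lipid-modified for membrane attachment.

Expression is listed as GAL4-dependent, meaning transcription is driven from upstream activating sequences only where the yeast GAL4 activator is supplied by a driver line. pUASp-type vectors are generally chosen because they allow expression in the female germline as well as in somatic tissues. The construct belongs to a systematic collection of Drosophila Rab variants. It is suited to generating transgenic flies in which Rab8-dependent membrane trafficking can be perturbed in a tissue-specific manner, with the YFP tag allowing the mutant protein's localisation to be followed by fluorescence.
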