>Addgene plasmid #37706 | pUASp YFP Rab8 DN | addgene partial sequence | sequence record 55724 | EGFP-C 5'-CATGGTCCTGCTGGAGTTCGTG-3'
ACGGTACCGCGGGCCCGGGATCATCAACAAGTTTGTACAAAAAAGCAGGCTTAATGGCCAAAACCTACGA
CTATCTGTTCAAACTGCTCCTGATCGGTGACTCCGGAGTGGGCAAGAACTGCATCCTCTTCCGATTCTCT
GAGGACGCCTTCAACACAACGTTTATATCCACAATAGGTATCGATTTTAAAATTAGAACAATTGAATTAG
ATAACAAGAAGATTAAGCTGCAGATATGGGACACTGCCGGCCAGGAGCGTTTTCGCACAATCACCACGGC
CTATTACAGAGGTGCCATGGGCATCATGCTGGTATATGACATAACCCAGGAAAAGTCCTTCGAGAACATC
AAAAACTGGATCAGGAATATCGAGGAAAATGCGTCCGCCGATGTCGAGAAAATGCTGCTGGGAAACAAGT
GCGAATTGACCGATAAGCGACAGGTTTCAAAAGAGCGCGGCGAACAATTGGCCATCGAGTATGGCATCAA
GTTCATGGAGACCTCCGCGAAGGCCAGCATTAACGTGGAAGAAGCCTTCCTCACCCTAGCCAGTGATATC
AAAGCGAAAACGGAAAAGCGAATGGAGGCGAACAACCCACCCAAGGGCGGCCATCAGCTGAAACCGATGG
ACAGTCGGACGAAGGACAGTTGGTTGTCCAGGTGCAGTCTGCTTTGAAACCCAGCTTTCTTGTACAAAGT
GGTTGATGATCCTCTAGAGTCGACCTCGAACGTTAACGTTAACGTAACGTTAACTCGAGGAGCTTGATAA
CATTATACCTAAACCCATGGTCAAGAGTAAACATTTCTGCCTTTGAAGTTGAGAACACAATTAAGCATCC
